>Addgene plasmid #201097 | pPOTv6-blast-His:mScarletI:His | addgene full sequence | sequence record 400069 | Addgene NGS Result
GGGCGAATTGGGCCCGTATAATGCAGACCTGCTGCAAGCTAGGGGCACAGCAAGGTCTTCTGAAATTCAT
GTTTTTTTTTTTTTTACTCTGCATTGCAGTCTCCGCTCTTATTTAGTTTTGCTTTACGTAAGGTCTCGTT
GCTGCCATAAAATAAGCTCTAGTGGAATTCATGCCTTTGTCTCAAGAAGAATCCACCCTCATTGAAAGAG
CAACGGCTACAATCAACAGCATCCCCATCTCTGAAGACTACAGCGTCGCCAGCGCAGCTCTCTCTAGCGA
CGGCCGCATCTTCACTGGTGTCAATGTATATCATTTTACTGGGGGACCTTGTGCAGAACTCGTGGTGCTG
GGCACTGCTGCTGCTGCGGCAGCTGGCAACCTGACTTGTATCGTCGCGATCGGAAATGAGAACAGGGGCA
TCTTGAGCCCCTGCGGACGGTGCCGACAGGTGCTTCTCGACCTGCATCCTGGGATCAAAGCCATAGTGAA
GGACAGTGATGGACAGCCGACGGCAGTTGGGATTCGTGAATTGCTGCCCTCTGGTTATGTGTGGGAGGGC
TAACCATGGTGCCCATTTAGTTGGCCTTTCCCTTGTCTCGTGTCTTTTCCGTGGAAAGGTTCCCGGAGTA
ATCTGATGGCACAGCAGGGAGGTGCGCCTGCAGGTTGGTTAGGAAGGGGGGATGATGTAAAAGAAGAAAA
TGGGGGGATTCGAGCCCCACGCGTTGCTCAAGCTGTGTAGCGCAGGCGTTTCCTTACATATTTCTCTAAC
AGGCACGGAAGCCTAACAAATACACTTGGCTTATTTTTTTGCCCCCTCATGTCTTGTACAAATATTTGCG
ATAGCTTAGCTATCAGCCACATTAATCAAACAAGTATACCAACAAGCCCGAAAACAGAAACTCAACTGCA
ACGGGTACCTATGGGTTCTGGTAGTGGTTCCGGTTCCGGTTCTCACCACCACCACCATCACAAGCTTATG
GTATCAAAGGGCGAAGCAGTAATCAAGGAGTTCATGCGGTTTAAGGTACACATGGAGGGTTCCATGAATG
GCCATGAATTTGAGATCGAAGGAGAGGGGGAAGGGCGTCCTTACGAAGGAACACAAACAGCTAAACTTAA
GGTAACTAAGGGGGGACCCCTCCCCTTTTCCTGGGACATACTGTCACCACAATTCATGTACGGCAGCCGA
GCCTTTATAAAACATCCAGCTGATATACCCGATTATTATAAGCAAAGTTTTCCCGAGGGCTTTAAGTGGG
AAAGGGTCATGAACTTCGAGGACGGGGGTGCGGTAACTGTAACCCAAGACACCTCTCTCGAAGACGGGAC
GCTTATTTATAAGGTGAAACTCCGGGGGACCAATTTTCCCCCTGACGGACCTGTCATGCAGAAGAAGACA
ATGGGCTGGGAGGCGTCCACAGAGCGCCTGTATCCGGAGGATGGCGTACTTAAGGGTGACATAAAAATGG
CACTTCGTTTGAAGGACGGTGGCCGTTATCTCGCTGACTTTAAGACAACTTATAAGGCGAAAAAGCCGGT
ACAGATGCCAGGAGCATACAATGTTGACCGCAAATTGGACATCACCAGCCACAACGAAGACTATACCGTC
GTTGAACAGTACGAACGGAGTGAAGGGAGGCACAGTACAGGCGGGATGGACGAATTGTATAAAGGATCCC
ACCACCACCACCATCACGGATCAGGATCTGGATCAGGATCGGGTAGTTAAGAGCTCCGCTGCGCTTAAAT
GTCTTTCATTATAATCAATGTATAACCTTTATGTAGTATTTCAATCTATGCCGCTGTGTACGTGCACTGC
GGTGCCTATCCTTCGGCATTAGAGAGTCACTGTTTGTGTAGATCGTAGCTGCATGTCTGACATCTGGTTC
ATTAGTGCCGTTTTGAGTCTGCACTGTTGTGCAACTTGATATTCATCACTGCACACCAACCGTGTGTTTC
CTCCTTTGGGTGCACCCTTTAATCCTTGTCTTCTCCTTTTTTGTCTCTTTCCCCCTCGAAAAGGTGTCAA
ACTACTGCCGCATAAACTACGGTTATCCCAAATTTAAGAGAAAGCAATAAAGCATCAGCTAGCATGCCTT
TGTCTCAAGAAGAATCCACCCTCATTGAAAGAGCAACGGCTACAATCAACAGCATCCCCATCTCTGAAGA
CTACAGCGTCGCCAGCGCAGCTCTCTCTAGCGACGGCCGCATCTTCACTGGTGTCAATGTATATCATTTT
ACTGGGGGACCTTGTGCAGAACTCGTGGTGCTGGGCACTGCTGCTGCTGCGGCAGCTGGCAACCTGACTT
GTATCGTCGCGATCGGAAATGAGAACAGGGGCATCTTGAGCCCCTGCGGACGGTGCCGACAGGTGCTTCT
CGATCTGCATCCTGGGATCAAAGCCATAGTGAAGGACAGTGATGGACAGCCGACGGCAGTTGGGATTCGT
GAATTGCTGCCCTCTGGTTATGTGTGGGAGGGCTAACTCGAGTGCCCATTTAGTTGGCTTTTCCCTTGTC
TCGTGTCTTTTCCGTGGAAAGGTTCCCGGAGTAATCTGATGGCACAGCAGGGAGGTGCGCCTGCAGGTTG
GTTAGGAAGGGGGGATGATGTAAAAGAAGAAAATGGGGGGATTCGAGCCCCGCACAGGTCTCTCAAATTG
GATGCATAGCTTGAGTATTCTATAGTGTCACCTAAATAGCTTGGCGTAATCATGGTCATAGCTGTTTCCT
GTGTGAAATTGTTATCCGCTCACAATTCCACACAACATACGAGCCGGAAGCATAAAGTGTAAAGCCTGGG
GTGCCTAATGAGTGAGCTAACTCACATTAATTGCGTTGCGCTCACTGCCCGCTTTCCAGTCGGGAAACCT
GTCGTGCCAGCTGCATTAATGAATCGGCCAACGCGCGGGGAGAGGCGGTTTGCGTATTGGGCGCTCTTCC
GCTTCCTCGCTCACTGACTCGCTGCGCTCGGTCGTTCGGCTGCGGCGAGCGGTATCAGCTCACTCAAAGG
CGGTAATACGGTTATCCACAGAATCAGGGGATAACGCAGGAAAGAACATGTGAGCAAAAGGCCAGCAAAA
GGCCAGGAACCGTAAAAAGGCCGCGTTGCTGGCGTTTTTCCATAGGCTCCGCCCCCCTGACGAGCATCAC
AAAAATCGACGCTCAAGTCAGAGGTGGCGAAACCCGACAGGACTATAAAGATACCAGGCGTTTCCCCCTG
GAAGCTCCCTCGTGCGCTCTCCTGTTCCGACCCTGCCGCTTACCGGATACCTGTCCGCCTTTCTCCCTTC
GGGAAGCGTGGCGCTTTCTCATAGCTCACGCTGTAGGTATCTCAGTTCGGTGTAGGTCGTTCGCTCCAAG
CTGGGCTGTGTGCACGAACCCCCCGTTCAGCCCGACCGCTGCGCCTTATCCGGTAACTATCGTCTTGAGT
CCAACCCGGTAAGACACGACTTATCGCCACTGGCAGCAGCCACTGGTAACAGGATTAGCAGAGCGAGGTA
TGTAGGCGGTGCTACAGAGTTCTTGAAGTGGTGGCCTAACTACGGCTACACTAGAAGAACAGTATTTGGT
ATCTGCGCTCTGCTGAAGCCAGTTACCTTCGGAAAAAGAGTTGGTAGCTCTTGATCCGGCAAACAAACCA
CCGCTGGTAGCGGTGGTTTTTTTGTTTGCAAGCAGCAGATTACGCGCAGAAAAAAAGGATCTCAAGAAGA
TCCTTTGATCTTTTCTACGGGGTCTGACGCTCAGTGGAACGAAAACTCACGTTAAGGGATTTTGGTCATG
AGATTATCAAAAAGGATCTTCACCTAGATCCTTTTAAATTAAAAATGAAGTTTTAAATCAATCTAAAGTA
TATATGAGTAAACTTGGTCTGACAGTTACCAATGCTTAATCAGTGAGGCACCTATCTCAGCGATCTGTCT
ATTTCGTTCATCCATAGTTGCCTGACTCCCCGTCGTGTAGATAATTACGATACGGGAGGGCTTACCATCT
GGCCCCAGTGCTGCAATGATACCGCGAGACCCACGCTCACCGGCTCCAGATTTATCAGCAATAAACCAGC
CAGCCGGAAGGGCCGAGCGCAGAAGTGGTCCTGCAACTTTATCCGCCTCCATCCAGTCTATTAATTGTTG
CCGGGAAGCTAGAGTAAGTAGTTCGCCAGTTAATAGTTTGCGCAACGTTGTTGCCATTGCTACAGGCATC
GTGGTGTCACGCTCGTCGTTTGGTATGGCTTCATTCAGCTCCGGTTCCCAACGATCAAGGCGAGTTACAT
GATCCCCCATGTTGTGCAAAAAAGCGGTTAGCTCCTTCGGTCCTCCGATCGTTGTCAGAAGTAAGTTGGC
CGCAGTGTTATCACTCATGGTTATGGCAGCACTGCATAATTCTCTTACTGTCATGCCATCCGTAAGATGC
TTTTCTGTGACTGGTGAGTACTCAACCAAGTCATTCTGAGAATAGTGTATGCGGCGACCGAGTTGCTCTT
GCCCGGCGTCAATACGGGATAATACCGCGCCACATAGCAGAACTTTAAAAGTGCTCATCATTGGAAAACG
TTCTTCGGGGCGAAAACTCTCAAGGATCTTACCGCTGTTGAGATCCAGTTCGATGTAACCCACTCGTGCA
CCCAACTGATCTTCAGCATCTTTTACTTTCACCAGCGTTTCTGGGTGAGCAAAAACAGGAAGGCAAAATG
CCGCAAAAAAGGGAATAAGGGCGACACGGAAATGTTGAATACTCATACTCTTCCTTTTTCAATATTATTG
AAGCATTTATCAGGGTTATTGTCTCATGAGCGGATACATATTTGAATGTATTTAGAAAAATAAACAAATA
GGGGTTCCGCGCACATTTCCCCGAAAAGTGCCACCTGATGCGGTGTGAAATACCGCACAGATGCGTAAGG
AGAAAATACCGCATCAGGAAATTGTAAGCGTTAATATTTTGTTAAAATTCGCGTTAAATTTTTGTTAAAT
CAGCTCATTTTTTAACCAATAGGCCGAAATCGGCAAAATCCCTTATAAATCAAAAGAATAGACCGAGATA
GGGT
[37 nt withheld, positions 5045-5081]
AAAGAACGTGGACTCCAACGTCAAAGG
[49 nt withheld, positions 5109-5157]
T
[91 nt withheld, positions 5159-5249]
G
[98 nt withheld, positions 5251-5348]
ACTTAATGCGCCGCTACAGGGCGCGTCCATTCGCCATTCAGGCTGCGCAACTGTTGGGAAGGGCGATCGG
TGCGGGCCTCTTCGCTATTACGCCAGCTGGCGAAAGGGGGATGTGCTGCAAGGCGATTAAGTTGGGTAAC
GCCAGGGTTTTCCCAGTCACGACGTTGTAAAACGACGGCCAGTGAATTGTAATACGACTCACTATA
Features (pLannotate 1.2.2; 15 found; start..end, strand, type, name):
    171..560     +  CDS            bsd: BSD_ASPTE - Experimental evidence at protein level: Swiss-Prot protein existence level 1. Catalyzes the deamination of the cytosine moiety of the antibiotics blasticidin S, cytomycin and acetylblasticidin S. From Aspergillus terreus.
    978..1673    +  CDS            mScarlet-I: mScarlet-I is a basic (constitutively fluorescent) red fluorescent protein published in 2016, derived from synthetic construct. It is reported to be a rapidly-maturing monomer with moderate acid sensitivity.
   2094..2483    +  CDS            bsd: BSD_ASPTE - Experimental evidence at protein level: Swiss-Prot protein existence level 1. Catalyzes the deamination of the cytosine moiety of the antibiotics blasticidin S, cytomycin and acetylblasticidin S. From Aspergillus terreus.
   2679..2697    -  promoter       SP6 promoter: promoter for bacteriophage SP6 RNA polymerase
   2739..2755    -  protein_bind   lac operator: The lac repressor binds to the lac operator to inhibit transcription in E. coli. This inhibition can be relieved by adding lactose or isopropyl-β-D-thiogalactopyranoside (IPTG). lac repressor encoded by lacI
   2763..2793    -  promoter       lac promoter: promoter for the E. coli lac operon
   2808..2829    -  protein_bind   CAP binding site: CAP binding activates transcription in the presence of cAMP. E. coli catabolite activator protein
   2842..2934    -  CDS            lacI (fragment): lac repressor; lacI; The lac repressor binds to the lac operator to inhibit transcription in E. coli. This inhibition can be relieved by adding lactose or isopropyl-β-D-thiogalactopyranoside (IPTG).
   3117..3705    -  rep_origin     ori: high-copy-number ColE1/pMB1/pBR322/pUC origin of replication
   3876..4736    -  CDS            AmpR: β-lactamase; bla; confers resistance to ampicillin, carbenicillin, and related antibiotics
   4737..4841    -  promoter       AmpR promoter: bla
   4868..4918    +  misc_feature   bom (fragment): basis of mobility region from pBR322
   4919..5374    -  rep_origin     f1 ori (sequence partly withheld): f1 bacteriophage origin of replication; arrow indicates direction of (+) strand synthesis
   5378..5535    -  CDS            lacZα (fragment): LacZα fragment of β-galactosidase; lacZ fragment
   5538..2       +  promoter       T7 promoter (across the origin): promoter for bacteriophage T7 RNA polymerase
