[The description below was written by a language model from this plasmid's Addgene catalogue record and pLannotate feature annotations shown in this document.]
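Description:
pPOTv6-blast-His:mScarletI:His is a PCR-only tagging (pPOT) template plasmid for tagging genes at their endogenous loci in Trypanosoma brucei. It is not an expression vector in the usual sense. The plasmid serves as a PCR template, and amplicons carrying the fluorescent protein and a drug marker are targeted to a chosen gene, in the pPOT approach through homology added by the primers. In bacteria it is a high-copy plasmid with a ColE1/pUC-type origin and a β-lactamase gene for ampicillin selection. It also carries an f1 origin and cloning-vector remnants: lacZα and lacI fragments, the lac promoter and operator, and flanking T7 and SP6 promoters.

The payload is the synthetic monomeric red fluorescent protein mScarlet-I, cloned between retained HindIII and BamHI sites. The construct name indicates His tags on both sides of the fluorophore, although these are not annotated in the feature table. Two copies of the Aspergillus terreus blasticidin S deaminase gene (bsd) flank mScarlet-I, one upstream and one downstream, all in the same orientation. This layout fits the pPOT design, in which one template supports either type of tagging. Amplifying the upstream marker plus tag would suit N-terminal tagging, and amplifying the tag plus downstream marker would suit C-terminal tagging, with blasticidin selecting the transfected parasites.

The record lists the promoter as "read through", meaning no dedicated promoter drives the cassette and expression depends on transcription at the integration locus. The intergenic sequences between the bsd and mScarlet-I coding regions are not annotated. The construct belongs to a toolkit for protein localization and functional analysis in trypanosomatids.
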