Addgene plasmid #201097: pPOTv6-blast-His:mScarletI:His
Purpose: Trypanosoma brucei PCR only tagging (pPOT) vector for endogenous gene tagging
Depositing lab: Samuel Dean. Depositing organization: University of Warwick. Publication: A comprehensive toolkit for protein localization and functional analysis in trypanosomatids. Paterou A, Saez Conde J, Tyc J, Sunter JD, Vaughan S, Gull K, Dean S. Open Biol. 2025 Apr;15(4):240361. doi: 10.1098/rsob.240361. Epub 2025 Apr 2. PubMed 40169015.
Backbone
  Vector backbone: pPOT
  Vector type: Unspecified
Growth in bacteria
  Bacterial resistance: Ampicillin, 100 μg/mL
  Growth temperature: 37°C
  Growth strain: NEB Stable
  Copy number: High Copy
Gene/Insert
  Gene/Insert name: mScarlet-I
  Species: Synthetic
  Promoter: read through
  Cloning method: Restriction Enzyme; 5′ cloning site HindIII (not destroyed); 3′ cloning site BamHI (not destroyed)
  Sequencing primers: 5′ cTATGGGTTCTGGTAGTG; 3′ cTTAACTACCCGATCCTG
Terms and licenses: Academic/Nonprofit Terms; Industry Terms: Not Available to Industry
Depositor comments: Please visit https://doi.org/10.1101/2023.04.21.537815 for bioRxiv preprint.
How to cite: pPOTv6-blast-His:mScarletI:His was a gift from Samuel Dean (Addgene plasmid # 201097 ; http://n2t.net/addgene:201097 ; RRID:Addgene_201097)
